>Addgene plasmid #119566 | pC0.055 | addgene full sequence | sequence record 234073 | Addgene NGS Result
TTCAGACTGGCTAATGCACCCAGTAAGGCAGCGGTATCATCAACAGGCTTACCCGTCTTACTGTCCCTAG
TGCTTGGATTCTCACCAATAAAAAACGCCCGGCGGCAACCGAGCGTTCTGAACAAATCCAGATGGAGTTC
TGAGGTCATTACTGGATCTATCAACAGGAGTCCAAGCGAGCTCGTAAACTTGGTCTGACAGCTCTAGCTC
CGGCAAAAAAACGGGCAAGGTGTCACCACCCTGCCCTTTTTCTTTAAAACCGAAAAGATTACTTCGCGTT
TGCCACCTGACGTCTAAGAAAAGGAATATTCAGCAATTTGCCCGTGCCGAAGAAAGGCCCACCCGTGAAG
GTGAGCCGGTCTCAGGAGGAGTTGTTCACTTTTTTACTGACGAGGGCTTCCGGAGGCCACGCTCCCACCC
ATAACAGCTTGCCACATCCCCGTCGGAAGTTACGTTACCCTTGGGCGATCGCCAAAAATCAGCATATATA
CACCAATTCTAAATAAGATCTTTTACACCGCTACTGCAATCAACCTCATCAACAAAATTCCCCTCTAGCA
TCCCTGGAGGCAAATCCTCACCTGGCCATGGGTTCAACCCTGCTTAACATTTCTTAATAATTTTAGTTGC
TATAAATTCTCATTTATGCCCCTATAATAATTCGGGAGTAAGTGCTAAAGATTCTCAACTGCTCCATCAG
TGGTTTGAGCTTAGTCCTAGGGAAAGATTGGCGATCGCCGTTGTGGTTAAGCCAGAATAAAGTCTCGGGT
GGACAGAGAACGCTTTATTCTTTGCCTCCATGGCGGCATCCCACCTAGGTTTCTCGGCACTTATTGCCAT
AATTTATTATTTGTCGTCTCAATTAAGGAGGCAATTCTAATGTGAGACCAGTCAAAAGCCTCCGACCGGA
GGCTTTTGACTAAAACTTCCCTTGGGGTTATCATTGGGGCTCACTCAAAGGCGGTAATCAGATAAAAAAA
ATCCTTAGCTTTCGCTAAGGATGATTTCTGCTAGTATTATTAGAAAAACTCATCGAGCATCAAATGAAAC
TGCAATTTATTCATATCAGGATTATCAATACCATATTTTTGAAAAAGCCGTTTCTGTAATGAAGGAGAAA
ACTCACCGAGGCAGTTCCAAAGAATGGCAAGGTCCTGGTAACGGTCTGCGATTCCGACCCGTCCAACATC
AATACAACCTATTAATTTCCCCTCGTCAAAAATAAGGTTATCAAGTGAGAAATCACCATGAGTGACGACT
GAATCCGGTGAGAATGGCAAGAGCTTGTGCATTTCTTTCCAGACTTGTTCAACAGGCCAGCCATTACGCT
CGTCATCAAAATCACTCGCATCAACCAAACCGTTATTCATGCGTGATTGCGCCTGAGCAAGACGAAATAC
ACGATCGCTGTTAAAAGGACAATTACAAACAGGAATCGAATGTAACCGGCGCAGGAACACGGCCAGCGCA
TCAACAATATTTTCACCTGAATCAGGATATTCTTCTAATACCTGGAAGGCTGTTTTCCCAGGAATCGCGG
TGGTGAGTAACCACGCATCATCAGGAGTACGGATAAAATGCTTGATGGTCGGGAGAGGCATAAACTCCGT
CAGCCAGTTGAGACGGACCATCTCATCTGTAACATCATTGGCAACGCTACCTTTGCCATGTTTCAGAAAC
AACTCTGGCGCATCGGGCTTCCCATACAAGCGATAGATTGTCGCACCTGATTGCCCGACATTATCGCGAG
CCCATTTATACCCATATAAATCAGCGTCCATGTTGGAGTTTAAGCGCGGACGGGAGCAAGACGTTTCCCG
TTGAATATGGCTCATAACACCCCTTGTATTACTGTTTATGTAAGCAGACAGTTTTATTGTTCATGATGAT
ATATTTTTATCTTGTGCAATGTAACATCAGAGATTTTGAGACACAACGTGGCTTTGTTGAATAAATCGAA
CTTTTGCTGAGTTGAAGGATCAGCTCTAGTAGTTACATTGTCGATCTGTTCATGGTGAACAGCTTTGAAT
GCACCAAAAACTCGTAAAAGCTCTGATGTATCTATCTTTTTTACACCGTTTTCATCTGTGCATATGGACA
GTTTTCCCTTTGATATGTAACGGTGAACAGTTGTTCTACTTTTGTTTGTTAGTCTTGATGCTTCACTGAT
AGATACAAGAGCCATAAGAACCTCAGATCCTTCCGTATTTAGCCAGTATGTTCTCTAGTGTGGTTCGTTG
TTTTTGCGTGAGCCATGAGAACGAACCATTGAGATCATACTTACTTTGCATGTCACTCAAAAATTTTGCC
TCAAAACTGGTGAGCTGAATTTTTGCAGTTAAAGCATCGTGTAGTGTTTTTCTTAGTCCGTTATGTAGGT
AGGAATCTGATGTAATGGTTGTTGGTATTTTGTCACCATTCATTTTTATCTGGTTGTTCTCAAGTTCGGT
TACGAGATCCATTTGTCTATCTAGTTCAACTTGGAAAATCAACGTATCAGTCGGGCGGCCTCGCTTATCA
ACCACCAATTTCATATTGCTGTAAGTGTTTAAATCTTTACTTATTGGTTTCAAAACCCATTGGTTAAGCC
TTTTAAACTCATGGTAGTTATTTTCAAGCATTAACATGAACTTAAATTCATCAAGGCTAATCTCTATATT
TGCCTTGTGAGTTTTCTTTTGTGTTAGTTCTTTTAATAACCACTCATAAATCCTCATAGAGTATTTGTTT
TCAAAAGACTTAACATGTTCCAGATTATATTTTATGAATTTTTTTAACTGGAAAAGATAAGGCAATATCT
CTTCACTAAAAACTAATTCTAATTTTTCGCTTGAGAACTTGGCATAGTTTGTCCACTGGAAAATCTCAAA
GCCTTTAACCAAAGGATTCCTGATTTCCACAGTTCTCGTCATCAGCTCTCTGGTTGCTTTAGCTAATACA
CCATAAGCATTTTCCCTACTGATGTTCATCATCTGAGCGTATTGGTTATAAGTGAACGATACCGTCCGTT
CTTTCCTTGTAGGGTTTTCAATCGTGGGGTTGAGTAGTGCCACACAGCATAAAATTAGCTTGGTTTCATG
CTCCGTTAAGTCATAGCGACTAATCGCTAGTTCATTTGCTTTGAAAACAACTAATTCAGACATACATCTC
AATTGGTCTAGGTGATTTTAATCACTATACCAATTGAGATGGGCTAGTCAATGATAATTACATGTCCTTT
TCCTTTGAGTTGTGGGTATCTGTAAATTCTGCTAGACCTTTGCTGGAAAACTTGTAAATTCTGCTAGACC
CTCTGTAAATTCCGCTAGACCTTTGTGTGTTTTTTTTGTTTATATTCAAGTGGTTATAATTTATAGAATA
AAGAAAGAATAAAAAAAGATAAAAAGAATAGATCCCAGCCCTGTGTATAACTCACTACTTTAGTCAGTTC
CGCAGTATTACAAAAGGATGTCGCAAACGCTGTTTGCTCCTCTACAAAACAGACCTTAAAACCCTAAAGG
CTTAAGTAGCACCCTCGCAAGCTCGGGCAAATCGCTGAATATTCCTTTTGTCTCCGACCATCAGGCACCT
GAGTCGCTGTCTTTTTCGTGACATTCAGTTCGCTGCGCTCACGGCTCTGGCAGTGAATGGGGGTAAATGG
CACTACAGGCGCCTTTTATGGATTCATGCAAGGAAACTACCCATAATACAAGAAAAGCCCGTCACGGGCT
TCTCAGGGCGTTTTATGGCGGGTCTGCTATGTGGTGCTATCTGACTTTTTGCTGTTCAGCAGTTCCTGCC
CTCTGATTTTCCAGTCTGACCACTTCGGATTATCCCGTGACAGGTCA
Features (pLannotate 1.2.2; 8 found; start..end, strand, type, name):
     78..172     -  terminator     lambda t0 terminator: transcription terminator from phage lambda
    209..268     +  terminator     his operon terminator: This putative transcriptin terminator from the E. coli his operon has a 2-bp deletion introduced during synthesis. Its efficiency has not been determined.
    328..357     -  terminator     T3Te terminator: phage T3 early transcription terminator
    890..921     +  terminator     tonB terminator: bidirectional E. coli tonB-P14 transcription terminator
    968..1008    -  terminator     bacterial terminator (fragment): putative bacterial transcription terminator
   1020..1835    -  CDS            KanR: aminoglycoside phosphotransferase confers resistance to kanamycin in bacteria or G418 (Geneticin®) in eukaryotes
   2193..3143    -  CDS            Rep101: RepA protein needed for replication with the pSC101 origin; rep101
   3191..3413    -  rep_origin     pSC101 ori: low-copy replication origin that requires the Rep101 protein
