[The description below was written by a language model from this plasmid's Addgene catalogue record and pLannotate feature annotations shown in this document.]
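Description:
pC0.055 is a Level 0 promoter part from the CyanoGate modular cloning suite, a toolkit for engineering cyanobacteria that follows the plant MoClo (Golden Gate) syntax. It is built on the pSB4K5 backbone and is propagated in E. coli as a low-copy plasmid. The feature table shows the pSC101 origin together with the Rep101 (RepA) protein that this origin requires, and a KanR aminoglycoside phosphotransferase gene for kanamycin selection. Several transcription terminators (lambda t0, his operon, T3Te, tonB and a further bacterial terminator fragment) lie around the cloning region and the marker, an arrangement that generally insulates an inserted part from read-through transcription coming from the backbone.

The payload is PisiAB, a 509 bp insert carrying the promoter of the isiAB operon, which the depositor describes as repressed by Fe3+. It should therefore drive expression under iron limitation and be shut down when iron is available. The cloned version differs from the native promoter: it carries a G to A change at position 391, and a 22 bp synthetic ribosome binding site (RBS*) has been added immediately upstream of the start codon position. The part was inserted using BpiI, and both sites were destroyed during cloning, as is usual for Type IIS assembly of Level 0 modules. The automated annotation does not label the promoter itself, which presumably sits in the unannotated stretch between the T3Te and tonB terminators. The record does not name the source organism. As a Level 0 part, the plasmid is intended as a donor of an iron-responsive promoter for hierarchical assembly into higher-level transcription units for regulated gene expression in cyanobacteria.
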