Addgene plasmid #119566: pC0.055
Purpose: Level 0 part. Promoter
Depositing lab: Alistair McCormick. Depositing organization: University of Edinburgh. Publication: CyanoGate: A Modular Cloning Suite for Engineering Cyanobacteria Based on the Plant MoClo Syntax. Vasudevan R, Gale GAR, Schiavon AA, Puzorjov A, Malin J, Gillespie MD, Vavitsas K, Zulkower V, Wang B, Howe CJ, Lea-Smith DJ, McCormick AJ. Plant Physiol. 2019 May;180(1):39-55. doi: 10.1104/pp.18.01401. Epub 2019 Feb 28. PubMed 30819783.
Backbone
  Vector backbone: pSB4K5
  Backbone size w/o insert (bp): 3313
  Vector type: Synthetic Biology
Growth in bacteria
  Bacterial resistance: Kanamycin, 50 μg/mL
  Growth temperature: 37°C
  Growth strain: DH5alpha
  Copy number: Low Copy
Gene/Insert
  Gene/Insert name: PisiAB
  Insert size (bp): 509
  Mutation: bp 391 G to A, RBS* added (22 bp) upstream of ATG. See Genbank file for mutations relative to the native promoter.
  Cloning method: Restriction Enzyme; 5′ cloning site BpiI (destroyed during cloning); 3′ cloning site BpiI (destroyed during cloning)
  Sequencing primers: 5′ aagattacttcgcgtttgccac; 3′ attttttttatctgattaccgcctttgagt
Terms and licenses: Academic/Nonprofit Terms; Industry Terms: Not Available to Industry
Depositor comments: Fe3+ repressed promoter from the isiAB operon. RBS* added (22 bp) upstream of ATG. Please visit https://www.biorxiv.org/content/10.1101/426700v1 for bioRxiv preprint.
How to cite: pC0.055 was a gift from Alistair McCormick (Addgene plasmid # 119566 ; http://n2t.net/addgene:119566 ; RRID:Addgene_119566)
