>Addgene plasmid #119566 | pC0.055 | depositor partial sequence | sequence record 243403 | PisiAB
GAGTTGTTCACTTTTTTACTGACGAGGGCTTCCGGAGGCCACGCTCCCACCCATAACAGCTTGCCACATC
CCCGTCGGAAGTTACGTTACCCTTGGGCGATCGCCAAAAATCAGCATATATACACCAATTCTAAATAAGA
TCTTTTACACCGCTACTGCAATCAACCTCATCAACAAAATTCCCCTCTAGCATCCCTGGAGGCAAATCCT
CACCTGGCCATGGGTTCAACCCTGCTTAACATTTCTTAATAATTTTAGTTGCTATAAATTCTCATTTATG
CCCCTATAATAATTCGGGAGTAAGTGCTAAAGATTCTCAACTGCTCCATCAGTGGTTTGAGCTTAGTCCT
AGGGAAAGATTGGCGATCGCCGTTGTGGTTAAGCCAGAATAAAGTCTCGGGTGGACAGAGAACGCTTTAT
TCTTTGCCTCCATGGCGGCATCCCACCTAGGTTTCTCGGCACTTATTGCCATAATTTATTATTTGTCGTC
TCAATTAAGGAGGCAATTCT
